>Addgene plasmid #174017 | pDB4658 | addgene full sequence | sequence record 341694 | Addgene NGS Result
GACCTACACCGAACTGAGATACCTACAGCGTGAGCTATGAGAAAGCGCCACGCTTCCCGAAGGGAGAAAG
GCGGACAGGTATCCGGTAAGCGGCAGGGTCGGAACAGGAGAGCGCACGAGGGAGCTTCCAGGGGGAAACG
CCTGGTATCTTTATAGTCCTGTCGGGTTTCGCCACCTCTGACTTGAGCGTCGATTTTTGTGATGCTCGTC
AGGGGGGCGGAGCCTATGGAAAAACGCCAGCAACGCGGCCTTTTTACGGTTCCTGGCCTTTTGCTGGCCT
TTTGCTCACATGTTCTTTCCTGCGTTATCCCCTGATTCTGTGGATAACCGTATTACCGCCTTTGAGTGAG
CTGATACCGCTCGCCGCAGCCGAACGACCGAGCGCAGCGAGTCAGTGAGCGAGGAAGCGGAAGAGCGCCC
AATACGCAAACCGCCTCTCCCCGCGCGTTGGCCGATTCATTAATGCAGCTGGCACGACAGGTTTCCCGAC
TGGAAAGCGGGCAGTGAGCGCAACGCAATTAATGTGAGTTAGCTCACTCATTAGGCACCCCAGGCTTTAC
ACTTTATGCTTCCGGCTCGTATGTTGTGTGGAATTGTGAGCGGATAACAATTTCACACAGGAAACAGCTA
TGACCATGATTACGCCAAGCTTGCATGCCTGCAGGTCGATCGACTCTAGAGGATCAGAAAATTATCGCCA
TAAAAGACAGAATAAGTCATCAGCGGTTGTTTCATTTCCTATATTTTTTTTTTATTTTTTTATTTTTTAA
TAAGGGAAAATTTAACGTCTAAGGATACAGAAGATTGTTAGCACATTAAAGTAATAAAGGCTTAAGTAGT
AAGTGCCTTAGCATGTTATTGTATTTCAAAGGACATAATCTAAAATAATAACAATATCATTTCTCACAAG
TTATTCAATTTTCTTTTTTTTTTCTAATAATATCAAGAATGTATTATTTGTTTGACATAAGTCAACTAAT
TTATTTAATATGCTGGATTAATCTTGCAGACATGTAAATTAACAAGTTTTAGTCAAATAACGTTGAAGTT
TCAATGAACTCAAATAATTTCTCTTTTTTTTTATATAACCATAATCTGATTTATATTTTCCGCAGGGATC
AACTGAAGTTATGACATTTGGATTGGATCACTTATAACCTTGGTCGCCAAATAATACAAAAATCAGCGTT
ATAAAACAAAGAAGGTTTTTGTTAAGAAATTAATCCTCTTTCTTGATAAGAAAGTTGAACCGAAATTGCA
GATACTGATATATGAAAATAATACCCACAATTTTGGGAATAGCGCAAGCCTCAATTTAAACAATAGGTGA
GGACACATGATAATGACCTCAATGATTGTTAGAAGAAAAGAGCCTCATTACAAAATCGAAAAATGAATGG
TTGGGTACAAGTTTCCAAAACATGGTAAAGTGGACTTTGCGTATGAGACGTAAATAGAAAAAAACACTTG
TTATATGTTTTCTAGAATTATTGTTGTCTCTTTATGGTTGGATGATGCAAAATAGTAATTTCGGTTAGTT
GCTGTAAAACACCACGAGACAAATAGATATGGATATTTATTAAATCAGGAAAAACGTAACTCTCGGCTAC
TGGATGGTTCAGTCACCCAACGATTACTGGGGAGAGAAAACAGGGCAAAAGCAAAGCTTAAAGGAATCCG
ATTGTCATTCGGCAATGTGCAGCGAAACTAAAAACCGGATAATGGACCTGTTAATCGAAACATTGAAGAT
AAAGGAAGAGGAATCCTGGCATATCATCAATTGAATAAGTTGAATTAATTATTTCAATCTCATTCTCACT
TTCTGACTTATAGTCGCTTTGTTAAAGCTAGCGGATCCATGTCTAAAGGTGAAGAATTATTCACTGGTGT
TGTCCCAATTTTGGTTGAATTAGATGGTGATGTTAATGGTCACAAATTTTCTGTCTCCGGTGAAGGTGAA
GGTGATGCTACTTACGGTAAATTGACCTTAAAATTTATTTGTACTACTGGTAAATTGCCAGTTCCATGGC
CAACCTTAGTCACTACTTTCGGTTATGGTGTTCAATGTTTTGCGAGATACCCAGATCATATGAAACAACA
TGACTTTTTCAAGTCTGCCATGCCAGAAGGTTATGTTCAAGAAAGAACTATTTTTTTCAAAGATGACGGT
AACTACAAGACCAGAGCTGAAGTCAAGTTTGAAGGTGATACCTTAGTTAATAGAATCGAATTAAAAGGTA
TTGATTTTAAAGAAGATGGTAACATTTTAGGTCACAAATTGGAATACAACTATAACTCTCACAATGTTTA
CATCATGGCTGACAAACAAAAGAATGGTATCAAAGTTAACTTCAAAATTAGACACAACATTGAAGATGGT
TCTGTTCAATTAGCTGACCATTATCAACAAAATACTCCAATTGGTGATGGTCCAGTCTTGTTACCAGACA
ACCATTACTTATCCACTCAATCTGCCTTATCCAAAGATCCAAACGAAAAGAGAGACCACATGGTCTTGTT
AGAATTTGTTACTGCTGCTGGTATTACCCATGGTATGGATGAATTGTACAAAAGATCTATGCGTTCTCAA
TTCAAGGACGACTTTTCTTTTGAGAAACGAAAAACAGAGTCTCAAAGAATCCGGGAAAAATATCCCGATC
GAATACCTGTTATTTGCGAGAAAGTTGATAAATCTGATATTGCTGCAATAGATAAAAAGAAATATCTCGT
TCCATCTGACCTTACAGTTGGTCAATTTGTATATGTTATTCGCAAACGGATAAAACTTTCTCCTGAGAAG
GCCATCTTTATTTTCATTGATGAAATCTTGCCCCCGACAGCGGCCTTGATGTCAACGATATACGAAGAGC
ATAAAAGTGAGGACGGCTTTTTGTATATCACGTATTCAGGAGAAAATACATTTGGAACAGTGTTTCCTTT
TTAGAGATCTGGCGCGCCACTTCTAAATAAGCGAATTTCTTATGATTTATGATTTTTATTATTAAATAAG
TTATAAAAAAAATAAGTGTATACAAATTTTAAAGTGACTCTTAGGTTTTAAAACGAAAATTCTTATTCTT
GAGTAACTCTTTCCTGTAGGTCAGGTTGCTTTCTCAGGTATAGTATGAGGTCGCTCTTATTGACCACACC
TCTACCGGCAGATCCGCTAGGGATAACAGGGTAATATACTAGTAAGATGATTCTTTTATCGTCGATAACG
ATGAGGATGTAGACGATTATGATGAGAGTGATTAGCTTCTAAAATTTGGTGTTTTCAAACGCTATTTACA
GTACAATCTGAAAAAATTGGATGAACATTGTAAATGGTAGGATACGAGTTCCAATTAATGTATTTTTTAA
GTATTACACTTAGCTTATTAATTTTATATATACATTCTACCTCTGTGGGTTTAAAGACAACTCGTACACA
TACTCAAATTATTTATGAACATTATAATGCATATTCGTACTGTCTATTAAACATTTTTTTGACATTAAAA
ATTTCGTTTACTAACGTAGAAAGCGCTGATAATTGAGGCTACTATTTTAATATCTAGAAACAAAGATTCA
TTAATTAATTAAGTAAGCTCCAGGATACTTGTATATTTCGTTAAAAAAGCGCAATTTCAACAATTCCTAT
GAACATCCATGATTTCATCACAAAATCAAACATATCAGGATTTAACGTGAATTATTTGCTTTCTTGTGAT
TTTCATCTGATTTCTGGTCATTTACGTTACTGTAAACAAGCTTTTTAAAAAAAGGATTTTTTACGCAATA
TTATCGATATCCCAATCTGTAGTATAAAAAGTGCAACAGTGTTGAGTTTCCCGAAACCAGGCATTTTTGC
GGTAGGGTCTGAAACTTTCACGAAACCATTTCACAACAAAACTTCTTCAACAACATGTGTGCAAAGAAAA
TCGTCGTCTTACCAGGAGACCATATTGGCCCTGAAATTGTTGCTTCTGCCTTGGAGGTTTTGAAAGTCGT
TGAGAAGAAGCGACCTGAGTTAAAACTCGAGTTTGAAGAACACAAGATTGGAGGTGCCTCTATTGATGCC
TATGGAACCCCTTTGACTGACGAGACTGTGAAGGCTTGTTTGGAAGCTGACGGTGTTCTTTTGGGTGCCG
TTGGTGGTCCTGAATGGACCAACCCCAATTGTCGTCCTGAGCAAGGTTTATTGAAGCTTCGTAAGAGTAT
GGGTGTTTGGGCCAACCTTCGACCTTGCAACTTTGCCAGCAAGTCTTTAGTCAAGTACAGCCCTTTGAAG
CCTGAAATCGTTGAAGGTGTCGATTTTTGTGTTGTACGAGAACTTACTGGAGGTTGTTACTTTGGTGAGC
GCACTGAGGACAACGGATCGGGTTATGCTATGGACACTTGGCCTTACAGTTTGGAAGAAGTTTCTCGTAT
TGCTCGTTTGGCGGCCGCGGGCCCAACACCAATGTTTATAACCAAGTTTTATCTTGTTTGTCTACATGGT
ATTTTACATTCATCTACATACATCTTTCATTGGCTTTGTACATAGTTATCATTACAAGTCTAAAAAAATT
CACTCTTTTCTTATTCAATGTCAATCCAAGAGAAAAGATTGTGGTAATGTTGTAGGAGCATGTTTAATAA
ATTACTATAGCAAATTACTTTTTATTCCCAAGGTGTTTATCTATAATAGTTAATATTTTAGTCGCTACAT
AAAATTTTACCAAAGAGTACTTGTATACTAATTCTAAATGCCTTCTGACATAAAACGCCTAGGAAAACAA
ACGCAAACAAGGCATCGACTTTTTCAATAACCAACCAAAAAAATTTTACATTAGTCTTTTTTTAATGCTG
AGAAAGTCTTTGCTGATATGCCTTCCAACCAGCTTCTCTATATCTCTTGGCTTCGACAACAGGATTACGA
CCAGCTCCATAGACTCCACGACCAACAATGATGATGTCGCTACCGCAGTTTACAATCACTTCTTCAGGAG
TACGATATTGCTGTCCCAGCCCGTCTCCTTTAACATCCAAGCCGATACCAGGGGACATAGTTATGTAGTC
GCTTTGAAGGTTAGGAAATCGACGACCAGCTATAAAGCCAAAGCAAAAATCGGTATGCTTCTCAAACCAT
TCTAAGGTTTTCTCTGTGTAGGAACCAGTAGCCAAAGAGCCTTTGGAAGACATTTCAGCCAAAAGCAAGA
GACCACGTCCCAAAGGTAAACCAACTTCTTTGAGGCCTTGTATAATACCCTCGCCTGGCACTGTATGGCA
ATTTGTGATATGAGCCCAAGAAGCAATTTTGTACACACCAGATGCATATTGTAGCTTGACGGTATTTCCA
ATGTCTGCGAATTTGCGATCCTCAAAGATAAGAAAACGATGCTTTTTACCTAAGGCCACCAGTTTTTCTA
CCATATCCTGGTCGAAATCCTCGACAACGTCAATATGTGTCTTGATAACACAGACATAGGGTCCAATTTT
ATCTACCAATTCTAAGATTTCGGATTTCTTCGTCAAATCGACCGCGACTGACAAGTTGCTTTGCTTTTCT
TCCATCAAAGCCAACAATTCCTTGGCAATGGGATTTTTCATCCCCTCAGCTCTAGCTGAATAGCTTTGAA
ATACTCTAGCATCCATAACTTTGCTTTTAAACCTTTAATTTCGATCCAAGCAAAAAAGAGGTTCTTGGTA
GGACAATACGGTAAGAAAACACGACATGTGCAGAGATGCCGACGAAGCATAGTTAAACTGGGATGGTAAA
ATCAATTAAGAATTTATAAAGACAAAATTGTATAAGTCTCTAAAACATCTTAATTATACCTCACAGAACT
ATCTAAAATATATTCACAAAGTGCAAACATTATCATGAAAAAGAACCATTTTAATTTAAAGCAAGGGCAT
TAAGGCTTATTTACAGAATTTCTTACTTTTGTAAAGATTATAAGGCTGATTATCTTTTTCACCATGCCAA
AAATTACACAAGATAGAATGGATGTTTGAAATTAAACGTGAGTATACAAACAAATACACTAGGTAAATCG
AAACATTTTTTTCTCCATTAAGTAACAAATTCCTATTTAGAGAAAGAATGCTGAGTAGATTAAATAATCT
ATACAAACTTTTTTAACACAAATGCATACATATAGCCAGTGGGATTTGTAGCTAAGCTTGCGAATTCGAG
TCTAACTCCTTAACCACTCGGACATAGTGACTTATCTGACACTCATTGTAAATTAATATATATATAGGCA
TTTTGTTTAGTTAAAGGTACTTAAGTAATTAGTATAAACGAACCAATTTTATAATCAGGAAGTTAAGTGA
ATGGTAGCACATGTCGTAAAAATTGTGAATTTTTATTGAATAATATTTTAAATACAAGCCTTTCTAGACT
AGGTATACTCATAAACATATATGAGCAAAAGGATAGAGGAGATTACATTGCATCTTCTACAAATTTATTT
ATTGCCCTTTACTGAAAAATTAAATAATGAGTACTAAATGATAAAAAGCGCTCAGTACAAGAAAGATTGC
AAAAATATTGCATTCTTCATGAATTAAAGTTGCATATAAGGCATATTGAAAGTAATAGTACTAAAACAGC
AGTTAGCGAAAATTAATAGAATTATATTCGCAAGACAATTGTGACATTAAATTAAAAAATTGTAGAATTT
TTACTATCCTCTTTAACGCCATGAGCCTTTATAAAAAGGTTAAATTAGTTTTAACATTCTTTTTTTGAGT
AAGAGTTTACAATTTATCAAAACCTGTGTTATTATATTCATTAGTTTCAATTTATTAGCATCTAGAGAAA
AATCAATTGGCAGTTACATTGTTGGAATTTATGAAGAAAAAGAATCTACAACGGAGAATAAGTTGCTGAT
CGCTTTCCCTAAAATTGTATATTTTGCTGAGCTTATTTTGACATTTCGTTGAAGTTTTCTCTAATTCGCA
TTCATTTTAAGTAAAACAATGAGAAATAAAATTACAAAAAATACAAATTAAAATACAATTTTTAGCTATA
ATTATAGACGATGCCCTTGTATCCCATTCTGTCTCGCTTGCCCCTACTTTTTATCTTTTATATACCATAA
TGAACGCTGCCGCTACTAACCATACCCCGATTTTACATTTCGGACTCCCAAGGACGTACAAAATAGAAAA
CTATAGAAAAAAATAATCAGAAAATAGCATGTCATCTCTTTGTAAAACGCGTTTGCAAGAAGAAAGGAAA
CAATGGAGAAGAGATCATCCATTTGTATGTAAATTTTAGTAAACTTGAAGAAATCACTAACAACTTCTCT
TACTTAGGGATTCTATGCAAAACCTTGTAAATCATCTGATGGAGGACTCGATTTAATGAATTGGAAGGTT
GGGCCCGCGGCCGCTTAGCTGAAACTTCCAACCCTCCTGCTCCCGTCACATTACTCGACAAAGCTAATGT
TTTGGCAACTTCTCGTCTTTGGCGCAAGACTGTAGCTAAGATTTTTAAGGAGGAATATCCTCACCTTACC
TTAAAAAACCAGCTCATTGACTCCGCAGCCATGCTTTTGGTCAAGAGCCCTCGTACACTTAACGGTGTTG
TTTTGACTGACAACTTGTTTGGTGACATTATTTCAGATGAGGCTTCTGTCATTCCTGGTAGCTTGGGCCT
TTTGCCTTCTGCCTCCCTTTCCGGTGTGGTAGGAAAATCAGAAGAAAAGGTTCATTGTTTGGTTGAGCCC
ATTCACGGTAGCGCTCCCGAGCTCGAATTCACTGGCCGTCGTTTTACAACGTCGTGACTGGGAAAACCCT
GGCGTTACCCAACTTAATCGCCTTGCAGCACATCCCCCTTTCGCCAGCTGGCGTAATAGCGAAGAGGCCC
GCACCGATCGCCCTTCCCAACAGTTGCGCAGCCTGAATGGCGAATGGCGCCTGATGCGGTATTTTCTCCT
TACGCATCTGTGCGGTATTTCACACCGCATA
[95 nt withheld, positions 7942-8036]
T
[46 nt withheld, positions 8038-8083]
C
[141 nt withheld, positions 8085-8225]
CCTTTGACGTTGGAGTCCACGTTCTTT
[37 nt withheld, positions 8253-8289]
ACTCTATCTCGGGCTATTCTTTTGATTTATAAGGGATTTTGCCGATTTCGGTCTATTGGTTAAAAAATGA
GCTGATTTAACAAAAATTTAACGCGAATTTTAACAAAATATTAACGTTTACAATTTTATGGTGCACTCTC
AGTACAATCTGCTCTGATGCCGCATAGTTAAGCCAGCCCCGACACCCGCCAACACCCGCTGACGCGCCCT
GACGGGCTTGTCTGCTCCCGGCATCCGCTTACAGACAAGCTGTGACCGTCTCCGGGAGCTGCATGTGTCA
GAGGTTTTCACCGTCATCACCGAAACGCGCGAGACGAAAGGGCCTCGTGATACGCCTATTTTTATAGGTT
AATGTCATGATAATAATGGTTTCTTAGACGTCAGGTGGCACTTTTCGGGGAAATGTGCGCGGAACCCCTA
TTTGTTTATTTTTCTAAATACATTCAAATATGTATCCGCTCATGAGACAATAACCCTGATAAATGCTTCA
ATAATATTGAAAAAGGAAGAGTATGAGTATTCAACATTTCCGTGTCGCCCTTATTCCCTTTTTTGCGGCA
TTTTGCCTTCCTGTTTTTGCTCACCCAGAAACGCTGGTGAAAGTAAAAGATGCTGAAGATCAGTTGGGTG
CACGAGTGGGTTACATCGAACTGGATCTCAACAGCGGTAAGATCCTTGAGAGTTTTCGCCCCGAAGAACG
TTTTCCAATGATGAGCACTTTTAAAGTTCTGCTATGTGGCGCGGTATTATCCCGTATTGACGCCGGGCAA
GAGCAACTCGGTCGCCGCATACACTATTCTCAGAATGACTTGGTTGAGTACTCACCAGTCACAGAAAAGC
ATCTTACGGATGGCATGACAGTAAGAGAATTATGCAGTGCTGCCATAACCATGAGTGATAACACTGCGGC
CAACTTACTTCTGACAACGATCGGAGGACCGAAGGAGCTAACCGCTTTTTTGCACAACATGGGGGATCAT
GTAACTCGCCTTGATCGTTGGGAACCGGAGCTGAATGAAGCCATACCAAACGACGAGCGTGACACCACGA
TGCCTGTAGCAATGGCAACAACGTTGCGCAAACTATTAACTGGCGAACTACTTACTCTAGCTTCCCGGCA
ACAATTAATAGACTGGATGGAGGCGGATAAAGTTGCAGGACCACTTCTGCGCTCGGCCCTTCCGGCTGGC
TGGTTTATTGCTGATAAATCTGGAGCCGGTGAGCGTGGGTCTCGCGGTATCATTGCAGCACTGGGGCCAG
ATGGTAAGCCCTCCCGTATCGTAGTTATCTACACGACGGGGAGTCAGGCAACTATGGATGAACGAAATAG
ACAGATCGCTGAGATAGGTGCCTCACTGATTAAGCATTGGTAACTGTCAGACCAAGTTTACTCATATATA
CTTTAGATTGATTTAAAACTTCATTTTTAATTTAAAAGGATCTAGGTGAAGATCCTTTTTGATAATCTCA
TGACCAAAATCCCTTAACGTGAGTTTTCGTTCCACTGAGCGTCAGACCCCGTAGAAAAGATCAAAGGATC
TTCTTGAGATCCTTTTTTTCTGCGCGTAATCTGCTGCTTGCAAACAAAAAAACCACCGCTACCAGCGGTG
GTTTGTTTGCCGGATCAAGAGCTACCAACTCTTTTTCCGAAGGTAACTGGCTTCAGCAGAGCGCAGATAC
CAAATACTGTTCTTCTAGTGTAGCCGTAGTTAGGCCACCACTTCAAGAACTCTGTAGCACCGCCTACATA
CCTCGCTCTGCTAATCCTGTTACCAGTGGCTGCTGCCAGTGGCGATAAGTCGTGTCTTACCGGGTTGGAC
TCAAGACGATAGTTACCGGATAAGGCGCAGCGGTCGGGCTGAACGGGGGGTTCGTGCACACAGCCCAGCT
TGGAGCGAAC
Features (pLannotate 1.2.2; 22 found; start..end, strand, type, name):
    415..507     +  CDS            lacI (fragment): lac repressor; lacI; The lac repressor binds to the lac operator to inhibit transcription in E. coli. This inhibition can be relieved by adding lactose or isopropyl-β-D-thiogalactopyranoside (IPTG).
    520..541     +  protein_bind   CAP binding site: CAP binding activates transcription in the presence of cAMP. E. coli catabolite activator protein
    556..586     +  promoter       lac promoter: promoter for the E. coli lac operon
    594..610     +  protein_bind   lac operator: The lac repressor binds to the lac operator to inhibit transcription in E. coli. This inhibition can be relieved by adding lactose or isopropyl-β-D-thiogalactopyranoside (IPTG). lac repressor encoded by lacI
    647..669     -  misc_feature   MCS (fragment): pUC18/19 multiple cloning site
    695..1846    +  promoter       nmt1 promoter: wild-type nmt1 promoter from Schizosaccharomyces pombe, conferring strong thiamine-repressible expression
   1859..2572    +  CDS            GFPmut3: GFPmut3 is a basic (constitutively fluorescent) green fluorescent protein published in 1996, derived from Aequorea victoria. It is reported to be a very rapidly-maturing weak dimer.
   2579..2941    +  CDS            atg8: ATG8_SCHPO - Experimental evidence at protein level: Swiss-Prot protein existence level 1. Ubiquitin-like modifier involved in autophagosomes formation. With atg4, mediates the delivery of the autophagosomes to the vacuole via the microtubule cytoskeleton. Required for selective autophagic degradation of the nucleus (nucleophagy) as well as for mitophagy which contributes to regulate mitochondrial quantity and quality by eliminating the mitochondria to a basal level to fulfill cellular energy requirements and preventing excess ROS production. Participates also in membrane fusion events that ta
   2971..3158    +  terminator     ADH1 terminator: S. cerevisiae ADH1; transcription terminator for the S. cerevisiae alcohol dehydrogenase 1 (ADH1) gene
   3905..4426    +  CDS            leu1 (fragment): LEU3_SCHPO - Experimental evidence at protein level: Swiss-Prot protein existence level 1. Catalyzes the oxidation of 3-carboxy-2-hydroxy-4- methylpentanoate (3-isopropylmalate) to 3-carboxy-4-methyl-2- oxopentanoate. The product decarboxylates to 4-methyl-2 oxopentanoate. From Schizosaccharomyces pombe (strain 972 / ATCC 24843) (Fission yeast).
   4822..5616    -  CDS            S. pombe ura4: orotidine 5'-phosphate decarboxylase, required for uracil biosynthesis; Schizosaccharomyces pombe ura4
   6225..7008    -  rep_origin     ars1: Schizosaccharomyces pombe autonomously replicating sequence ars1
   7169..7234    +  CDS            hus5 (fragment): UBC9_SCHPO - Also known as ubc9. Experimental evidence at protein level: Swiss-Prot protein existence level 1. Catalyzes the covalent attachment of ubiquitin-like protein SUMO/Smt3 to other proteins. Required for efficient recovery from DNA damage or S-phase arrest and normal mitosis. This may be as part of a checkpoint independent recovery process. From Schizosaccharomyces pombe (strain 972 / ATCC 24843) (Fission yeast).
   7326..7724    +  CDS            leu1 (fragment): LEU3_SCHPO - Experimental evidence at protein level: Swiss-Prot protein existence level 1. Catalyzes the oxidation of 3-carboxy-2-hydroxy-4- methylpentanoate (3-isopropylmalate) to 3-carboxy-4-methyl-2- oxopentanoate. The product decarboxylates to 4-methyl-2 oxopentanoate. From Schizosaccharomyces pombe (strain 972 / ATCC 24843) (Fission yeast).
   7727..7884    +  CDS            lacZα (fragment): LacZα fragment of β-galactosidase; lacZ fragment
   7890..7941    -  misc_feature   bom (fragment): basis of mobility region from pBR322
   7960..8415    +  rep_origin     f1 ori (sequence partly withheld): f1 bacteriophage origin of replication; arrow indicates direction of (+) strand synthesis
   8416..8465    -  misc_feature   bom (fragment): basis of mobility region from pBR322
   8567..8602    -  CDS            rop (fragment): Rop protein, which maintains plasmids at low copy number; rop
   8697..8801    +  promoter       AmpR promoter: bla
   8802..9662    +  CDS            AmpR: β-lactamase; bla; confers resistance to ampicillin, carbenicillin, and related antibiotics
   9833..232     +  rep_origin     ori (across the origin): high-copy-number ColE1/pMB1/pBR322/pUC origin of replication
