[The description below was written by a language model from this plasmid's Addgene catalogue record and pLannotate feature annotations shown in this document.]
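Description:
pDB4658 is a fission yeast expression plasmid built on the pDUAL-41nmt1p-GFP backbone, in which the Schizosaccharomyces pombe atg8 coding sequence (SPBP8B7.24c, about 366 bp) was inserted by Gibson assembly into the BglII-cut vector. The sequenced plasmid is about 10.2 kb. In E. coli it is maintained through a high-copy ColE1/pUC-type origin and selected with ampicillin via the β-lactamase gene; an f1 origin and remnants of the lac/lacZα region are also present.

The expression cassette consists of an nmt1-family promoter, a GFP open reading frame (annotated as GFPmut3), atg8 fused directly downstream, and the S. cerevisiae ADH1 terminator. GFP therefore sits at the N terminus of Atg8. The catalogue specifies the 41nmt1 promoter, the attenuated, medium-strength version of the thiamine-repressible nmt1 promoter, whereas the automated annotation labels this element as wild-type nmt1, probably because the variants differ by only a few bases.

For yeast, the plasmid carries ura4 and the S. pombe ars1 replication sequence, flanked by two separate fragments of leu1. This matches the general pDUAL design. The intact plasmid can replicate episomally under uracil selection. Alternatively, excising the ura4-ars1 segment leaves a linear fragment whose leu1 ends direct integration at the chromosomal leu1 locus, with leucine prototrophy as the selection. The record lists both LEU1 and URA4 as markers but does not say which mode was used.

Atg8 is the ubiquitin-like autophagosome protein, and GFP-Atg8 is a common autophagy marker. This plasmid was deposited with a study describing a Pil1 co-tethering assay for visualising protein-protein interactions in fission yeast.
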