Addgene plasmid #174017: pDB4658
Purpose: pDUAL plasmid expressing GFP-Atg8 from 41nmt1 promoter
Depositing lab: Li-Lin Du. Depositing organization: National Institute of Biological Sciences, Beijing. Publication: Visual detection of binary, ternary and quaternary protein interactions in fission yeast using a Pil1 co-tethering assay. Yu ZQ, Liu XM, Zhao D, Xu DD, Du LL. J Cell Sci. 2021 Oct 1;134(19):jcs258774. doi: 10.1242/jcs.258774. Epub 2021 Oct 12. PubMed 34499173.
Backbone
  Vector backbone: pDUAL-41nmt1p-GFP
  Backbone manufacturer: Li-Lin Du's lab
  Backbone size w/o insert (bp): 10000
  Modifications to backbone: BglII to digest the vector and gel recycle the long fragment, and insert Atg8 into it
  Vector type: Yeast Expression
  Selectable markers: LEU1, URA4
Growth in bacteria
  Bacterial resistance: Ampicillin, 100 μg/mL
  Growth temperature: 37°C
  Growth strain: DH5alpha
  Copy number: Unknown
Gene/Insert
  Gene/Insert name: Atg8 (alt name: SPBP8B7.24c)
  Species: S. pombe (fission yeast)
  Insert size (bp): 366
  GenBank ID: NP_596531.1
  Promoter: 41nmt1
  Tag / fusion protein: GFP, Atg8 (N terminal on backbone)
  Cloning method: Gibson Cloning
  Sequencing primers: 5′ attgtacaaaaGATCTATGCGTTCTCAATTCAAGGAC; 3′ GTGGCGCGCCagatctCTAAAAAGGAAACACTGTTCCAAATG
Terms and licenses: Academic/Nonprofit Terms; Industry Terms: Not Available to Industry
Depositor comments: Visit https://www.biorxiv.org/content/10.1101/2021.04.13.439745v1 for the preprint.
How to cite: pDB4658 was a gift from Li-Lin Du (Addgene plasmid # 174017 ; http://n2t.net/addgene:174017 ; RRID:Addgene_174017)
